Addgene plasmid #82402: p5E-mnx1
Purpose: Gateway-compatible zebrafish mnx1 promoter
Depositing lab: Judith Eisen. Depositing organization: University of Oregon. Publication: A MultiSite Gateway Toolkit for Rapid Cloning of Vertebrate Expression Constructs with Diverse Research Applications. Fowler DK, Stewart S, Seredick S, Eisen JS, Stankunas K, Washbourne P. PLoS One. 2016 Aug 8;11(8):e0159277. doi: 10.1371/journal.pone.0159277. eCollection 2016. PONE-D-16-19476 PubMed 27500400.
Backbone
  Vector backbone: pDONRP4-P1r
Growth in bacteria
  Bacterial resistance: Kanamycin, 50 μg/mL
  Growth temperature: 37°C
  Growth strain: DH5alpha
  Copy number: High Copy
Gene/Insert
  Gene/Insert name: mnx1 promoter
  Species: D. rerio (zebrafish)
Resource information
  A portion of this plasmid was derived from a plasmid made by: Dirk Meyer, Leopold-Franzens-University Innsbruck
Terms and licenses: Academic/Nonprofit Terms; Industry Terms: Not Available to Industry
How to cite: p5E-mnx1 was a gift from Judith Eisen (Addgene plasmid # 82402 ; http://n2t.net/addgene:82402 ; RRID:Addgene_82402)
