[The description below was written by a language model from this plasmid's Addgene catalogue record and pLannotate feature annotations shown in this document.]
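Description:
p5E-mnx1 is a 5' entry clone for MultiSite Gateway cloning, built in the pDONR P4-P1r donor backbone and carrying the zebrafish (Danio rerio) mnx1 promoter as its insert. It is a bacterial cloning intermediate rather than an expression vector in its own right. It replicates in E. coli from a high-copy ColE1/pUC-type origin and is selected with kanamycin through the aph(3')-Ia resistance gene. The sequence record is 5,760 nt.

The annotated features are almost entirely backbone elements. The rrnB T1 and T2 terminators sit upstream of the cloning region and shield it from read-through transcription, and a T7 promoter lies on the far side. Short lacI and lacZα fragments are vector remnants. The recombination sites frame an unannotated stretch of roughly 3.1 kb, between about positions 690 and 3,800, which by position presumably corresponds to the mnx1 promoter fragment, although the feature table does not label it. The left junction is called as a partial attL1 overlapping an attB4 core, which fits the attL4 site expected in a P4-P1r entry clone, and the right junction is annotated as attR1. No coding sequence, reporter or polyadenylation signal is recorded within the insert.

In use, the attL4/attR1-flanked promoter is combined in an LR Clonase reaction with a middle entry clone carrying a gene or reporter, a 3' entry clone, and a destination vector. This assembles expression constructs in which the mnx1 regulatory sequence drives the chosen payload. The plasmid is part of a toolkit for rapid assembly of vertebrate expression constructs. A portion of it derives from a plasmid made in another laboratory.
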