Features (pLannotate 1.2.2; 10 found; start..end, strand, type, name):
    121..213     +  CDS            lacI (fragment): lac repressor; lacI; The lac repressor binds to the lac operator to inhibit transcription in E. coli. This inhibition can be relieved by adding lactose or isopropyl-β-D-thiogalactopyranoside (IPTG).
    268..295     -  terminator     rrnB T2 terminator: transcription terminator T2 from the E. coli rrnB gene
    427..470     +  terminator     rrnB T1 terminator: Escherichia coli rrnB; transcription terminator T1 from the E. coli rrnB gene
    517..553     -  CDS            lacZα (fragment): LacZα fragment of β-galactosidase; lacZ fragment
    592..677     +  protein_bind   attL1 (fragment): mutant version of attL; recombination site for the Gateway® LR reaction LR Clonase™
    668..688     +  protein_bind   attB4: mutant version of attB; core recombination site for the Gateway® BP reaction BP Clonase™
   3806..3929    +  protein_bind   attR1: mutant version of attR; recombination site for the Gateway® LR reaction LR Clonase™
   4002..4020    -  promoter       T7 promoter: promoter for bacteriophage T7 RNA polymerase
   4154..4963    +  CDS            KanR: aminoglycoside phosphotransferase; aph(3')-Ia; confers resistance to kanamycin in bacteria or G418 (Geneticin®) in eukaryotes
   5110..5698    +  rep_origin     ori: high-copy-number ColE1/pMB1/pBR322/pUC origin of replication
>Addgene plasmid #82402 | p5E-mnx1 | depositor full sequence | sequence record 156005 | p5E-mnx1 sequence 5760 bps
CTTTCCTGCGTTATCCCCTGATTCTGTGGATAACCGTATTACCGCCTTTGAGTGAGCTGATACCGCTCGC
CGCAGCCGAACGACCGAGCGCAGCGAGTCAGTGAGCGAGGAAGCGGAAGAGCGCCCAATACGCAAACCGC
CTCTCCCCGCGCGTTGGCCGATTCATTAATGCAGCTGGCACGACAGGTTTCCCGACTGGAAAGCGGGCAG
TGAGCGCAACGCAATTAATACGCGTACCGCTAGCCAGGAAGAGTTTGTAGAAACGCAAAAAGGCCATCCG
TCAGGATGGCCTTCTGCTTAGTTTGATGCCTGGCAGTTTATGGCGGGCGTCCTGCCCGCCACCCTCCGGG
CCGTTGCTTCACAACGTTCAAATCCGCTCCCGGCGGATTTGTCCTACTCAGGAGAGCGTTCACCGACAAA
CAACAGATAAAACGAAAGGCCCAGTCTTCCGACTGAGCCTTTCGTTTTATTTGATGCCTGGCAGTTCCCT
ACTCTCGCGTTAACGCTAGCATGGATGTTTTCCCAGTCACGACGTTGTAAAACGACGGCCAGTCTTAAGC
TCGGGCCCGCGTTAACGCTACCATGGAGCTCCAAATAATGATTTTATTTTGACTGATAGTGACCTGTTCG
TTGCAACAAATTGATAAGCAATGCTTTTTTATAATGCCAACTTTGTATAGAAAAGTTGGGCCGGCCAATT
CATTTAAATTAGCCTGGCATCTGGACATCGTCAATCACGGGCTCGTGACACCGAGAGGGGACTCGTGGGT
CATCTCGTTTAAAGCGCATTTTAAATTACACCAGCCACTGAATTGTGTGTATTCATCACATTAGTGTGTA
CCAGTGTGTTCGGTTAAGTAACACCTGGTTTTCGGGCTGGTTCATCAGTTTGTTTGGTCCAGTGAATCAC
TTAAGAGATAATCAGGCTTATCAAAGCAAACTGAGGAAAACGCTTTCGACTACAGAAGGACTTTGTATTA
TGCAATGTTTTCAAAAAAATATCTTCATATTCAGTGTGGGAGATAATAAGAAAGGAAAAAGCATGAAGCA
CTGAATCGGTGTCCTTTAATGACTTTTATAGTTGGGAACAATTAGCCGTTCTCCACAAATTAAATTGATA
AAAAGATTACGAGACCCAAATGCGTTTAAAAGCTGTGGTACGCACGGCCCATTTGTGCAATTATGATCGA
AAATATTTATTGCAATAAAAGAGACAGTGCAGGTCCCGTTAAATTGGCTTTTCATAATGAACACATTTAA
CATGGATAATTAATATATAAACTATTTCGATTTGTCACGATGATATGTGTTGCACTTAATTGTGAAAGTA
ATTACCGAGCGAATGAACATCTTTGAGGAGAGTCCCTGGTTTCAGGCCCTCGTATCATCGGGTGCAATAA
TAATTTTACTCTCTCCTGATGTGATGAAAAAGAGCCATAAATCTCTCAGATCGCTGCAGGTCCACGGCTT
CATATTTCACCGCTGCTTTAATAGAAATATTCATGCGATCCCTTAATGAAATTAAAACTGAGAAGCGGAC
AAAGCGGCCCTAGGCTATGTGCAGCGTGTAAAGACACAAGAGCATTTGATTGGGAAAATGTTGCATCCTT
CAAATATGAGGATGTTGTTGCACTGTAAACCACGTAAAACATTTTTTTTCTTACAGTCCAGTATTGGCCA
CACTTGATAATTGTTACATTTGTTATCAATTACACGCGAGGCTCATTGAATGTCATTTCAGAATTGGTCA
GTGCATGCGTCATTACGGCACGCTGTTATTCTCATCCTTTCGGCCGGTGACTTGTTGATTTCCCTCGAGC
AAATAAACGCATGCGACCAGTCTCTCGAGAGTGGTTAGCTGATGAATTGAGGAAAACTAATCCGCTTTAT
TGGTAGACAGGTTAAGGGCAACAGAGTGTCAATAATTCTCTCCCTGACCTCTTTCTCCATTAGCTTAAAG
AGGCTTATAAGAGGAACAGACCCCACAACATGACACCGATCCTCCACATCACCATCTCACATGTAGCCAA
CCTAGGCTTGGAAAATCATTTCGATTTATAAAGCTCAAGATCCAACATTTGCCAAAAATTCATGAAAACA
GGGCACAAATAGGGCATCATTTTCTCACAAAGTATTATATAGGCCTAATTAGATAGATAGATAGATAGAT
AGATAGATAGATAGATAGATAGATAGATAGATAGATAGATAGATAGATAGATAGATAGATAGATAGATAG
ATAGATAGATAGATAGATAGATAGATAGATAGATAGATAGATAGATAGATAGATAGATAGATAGATAGAC
AGATAGATAGATAGAAAAAAAACAAGATTTTGCTTGTGATTCATTATGCATAATAATTTGCCTATGTTTA
TTAATAAACATCGTGTTAGGATTATAAATGTGTTGTGATGAATGTGATTAAATGTTTAAATATTTACTGA
CAGTTGTTAGCCTATATTTACAGATGTAAAAAATCTACGTCTAATTAGTATGTGTTTCTTAAATCTATAA
TAAGGAAAGGCTTATTAAGTTTATCTGTACAATTTAGAACAATTTTACGAATTTATCCTTTAGAGAAAAA
AAATGTAATAACACCATATTTAAATATCCTGTTGAGAAATTATTAAATCAAATTTTTACATTCTAAGAGC
AAGGTTAAATATTGAGTGAAAGGTTGAATTGTTTTTAAGACAGTTGTTTTATTTTTTTAAGCATATTGTG
GTGGGTGAGTTTTCAAAGATTTACACATTTCAAACAATTTATTAAAACAATATTTGTTGCATAAAACACT
GATTTGGTCAGTTTTACCACTGACTTTAACTTATTTATTTAATTAATTATATTTCTATTGTTCATTGTTA
TTAAATTTTGCCTACCTAATGCTCTCTAACAAATAAGGAATAACTTGAATATTTCCTCTGCGCAAAATGT
TCATCGTAATGTAAAAGATCCGTTTGACATTTAAAATGGTTCTCTTCTCATAAAGATAGTAATTCTTTTA
AGAACTGTCCTCTAGAAGGTTCTTTAGGGAAACAAAAAATATACGTGTACATCAATGTGAAAATCAAATA
GTTTTTTTTATTATTGCAGGCTGTTCAGATAAAAAATACAATTGAATAAAAAAGTATGGACATTAAATAG
CAAAATGACAAATGCGTGTATAGACTATGTTATTTTGTTAATTCATTTGATGAAATAAAAAAAAATTATA
CAAATGAAAAAATGTCATGCCTCTACATCTATGCGAATAAAAAGCATGGCTGTTTTTTTTTTTTTTTTTT
TTGGTCAAACAAACTATTTCGCCAAAATAATATTTTCGAGTTAACATGCTTTATCAATCTTCGTTTATAT
TAAGATTATAGGTCAGTGTTTAAATAATGAAATCTTGATAACTTTATAAATGTTTCATGTTTCAAAGTTG
CATGTTAATAATTGCCCTTAGACTCTACAAATCTGGAATTATTCATAAATTAAGTAGATGTAAAATCTAT
GTGTGCATGTTGTGTTTCCCACTTAAAAAGCTTTCATTTTATGGGAGAACATACTTATGACAACTCTTGA
ACTTCTACAAGCACACCGTGAACACTGGAATCACTGTCCAATCGGAAATGCACAAGGATGACGTGAATGA
CCAATCCACTCCCTCTCGGGCGCAGTTGACAAGTGGACTTCTGGCTTGCACACCTTGGCCAAGATCATAA
CTTTACGAAGAGGAGCGGTGACACTCCTGACAGCCTTTTAAAGTTACGAACGAGGCGTTAATCTGTTTGT
GAGGTGGGCCAGGGATCGGCGCGCCCAAGTTTGTACAAAAAAGTTGAACGAGAAACGTAAAATGATATAA
ATATCAATATATTAAATTAGATTTTGCATAAAAAACAGACTACATAATACTGTAAAACACAACATATGCA
GTCACTATGAATCAACTACTTAGATGGTATTAGTGACCTGTAGAATTCGAGCTCTAGAGCTGCAGGGCGG
CCGCGATATCCCCTATAGTGAGTCGTATTACATGGTCATAGCTGTTTCCTGGCAGCTCTGGCCCGTGTCT
CAAAATCTCTGATGTTACATTGCACAAGATAAAAATATATCATCATGAACAATAAAACTGTCTGCTTACA
TAAACAGTAATACAAGGGGTGTTATGAGCCATATTCAACGGGAAACGTCGAGGCCGCGATTAAATTCCAA
CATGGATGCTGATTTATATGGGTATAAATGGGCTCGCGATAATGTCGGGCAATCAGGTGCGACAATCTAT
CGCTTGTATGGGAAGCCCGATGCGCCAGAGTTGTTTCTGAAACATGGCAAAGGTAGCGTTGCCAATGATG
TTACAGATGAGATGGTCAGACTAAACTGGCTGACGGAATTTATGCCTCTTCCGACCATCAAGCATTTTAT
CCGTACTCCTGATGATGCATGGTTACTCACCACTGCGATCCCCGGAAAAACAGCATTCCAGGTATTAGAA
GAATATCCTGATTCAGGTGAAAATATTGTTGATGCGCTGGCAGTGTTCCTGCGCCGGTTGCATTCGATTC
CTGTTTGTAATTGTCCTTTTAACAGCGATCGCGTATTTCGTCTCGCTCAGGCGCAATCACGAATGAATAA
CGGTTTGGTTGATGCGAGTGATTTTGATGACGAGCGTAATGGCTGGCCTGTTGAACAAGTCTGGAAAGAA
ATGCATAAACTTTTGCCATTCTCACCGGATTCAGTCGTCACTCATGGTGATTTCTCACTTGATAACCTTA
TTTTTGACGAGGGGAAATTAATAGGTTGTATTGATGTTGGACGAGTCGGAATCGCAGACCGATACCAGGA
TCTTGCCATCCTATGGAACTGCCTCGGTGAGTTTTCTCCTTCATTACAGAAACGGCTTTTTCAAAAATAT
GGTATTGATAATCCTGATATGAATAAATTGCAGTTTCATTTGATGCTCGATGAGTTTTTCTAATCAGAAT
TGGTTAATTGGTTGTAACACTGGCAGAGCATTACGCTGACTTGACGGGACGGCGCAAGCTCATGACCAAA
ATCCCTTAACGTGAGTTACGCGTCGTTCCACTGAGCGTCAGACCCCGTAGAAAAGATCAAAGGATCTTCT
TGAGATCCTTTTTTTCTGCGCGTAATCTGCTGCTTGCAAACAAAAAAACCACCGCTACCAGCGGTGGTTT
GTTTGCCGGATCAAGAGCTACCAACTCTTTTTCCGAAGGTAACTGGCTTCAGCAGAGCGCAGATACCAAA
TACTGTCCTTCTAGTGTAGCCGTAGTTAGGCCACCACTTCAAGAACTCTGTAGCACCGCCTACATACCTC
GCTCTGCTAATCCTGTTACCAGTGGCTGCTGCCAGTGGCGATAAGTCGTGTCTTACCGGGTTGGACTCAA
GACGATAGTTACCGGATAAGGCGCAGCGGTCGGGCTGAACGGGGGGTTCGTGCACACAGCCCAGCTTGGA
GCGAACGACCTACACCGAACTGAGATACCTACAGCGTGAGCATTGAGAAAGCGCCACGCTTCCCGAAGGG
AGAAAGGCGGACAGGTATCCGGTAAGCGGCAGGGTCGGAACAGGAGAGCGCACGAGGGAGCTTCCAGGGG
GAAACGCCTGGTATCTTTATAGTCCTGTCGGGTTTCGCCACCTCTGACTTGAGCGTCGATTTTTGTGATG
CTCGTCAGGGGGGCGGAGCCTATGGAAAAACGCCAGCAACGCGGCCTTTTTACGGTTCCTGGCCTTTTGC
TGGCCTTTTGCTCACATGTT
