>Addgene plasmid #82402 | p5E-mnx1 | addgene partial sequence | sequence record 164810 | M13-F20 5'-TGTAAAACGACGGCCAGT-3'
AGCTCCAAATAATGATTTTATTTTGACTGATAGTGACCTGTTCGTTGCAACAAATTGATAAGCAATGCTT
TTTTATAATGCCAACTTTGTATAGAAAAGTTGGGCCGGCCAATTCATTTAAATTAGCCTGGCATCTGGAC
ATCGTCAATCACGGGCTCGTGACACCGAGAGGGGACTCGTGGGTCATCTCGTTTAAAGCGCATTTTAAAT
TACACCAGCCACTGAATTGTGTGTATTCATCACATTAGTGTGTACCAGTGTGTTCGGTTAAGTAACACCT
GGTTTTCGGGCTGGTTCATCAGTTTGTTTGGTCCAGTGAATCACTTAAGAGATAATCAGGCTTATCAAAG
CAAACTGAGGAAAACGCTTTCGACTACAGAAGGACTTTGTATTATGCAATGTTTTCAAAAAAATATCTTC
ATATTCAGTGTGGGAGATAATAAGAAAGGAAAAAGCATGAAGCACTGAATCGGTGTCCTTTAATGACTTT
TATAGTTGGGAACAATTAGCCGTTCTCCACAAATTAAATTGATAAAAAGATTACGAGACCCAAATGCGTT
TAAAAGCTGTGGTACGCACGGCCCATTTGTGCAATTATGATCGAAAATATTTATTGCAATAAAAGAGACA
GTGCAGGTCCCGTTAAATTGGCTTTTCATAATGAACACATTTAACATGGATAATTAATATATAAACTATT
TCGATTTGTCACGATGATATGTGTTGCACTTAATTGTGAAAGTAATTACCGAGCGAATGAACATCTTTGA
GGAGAGTCCCTGGTTTCAGGCCCTCGTATCATCGGGTGCAATAATAATTTTACTCTCTCCTGATGTGATG
AAAAAGAGCCATAAATCTCTCAGATCGCTGCAGGTCCACGGCTTCATATTTCACCGCTGCTTTAATAGAA
ATATTCATGCGATCCCTTAATGAAATTAAAACTGAGAAGCGGACAAAGCGGCCCTAGGCTATGTGCAGCG
TGTAAAGAC
