>Addgene plasmid #82402 | p5E-mnx1 | addgene partial sequence | sequence record 164811 | M13-Rev 5'-CAGGAAACAGCTATGACC-3'
CGCGGCCGCCCTGCAGCTCTAGAGCTCGAATTCTACAGGTCACTAATACCATCTAAGTAGTTGGTTCATA
GTGACTGCATATGTTGTGTTTTACAGTATTATGTAGTCTGTTTTTTATGCAAAATCTAATTTAATATATT
GATATTTATATCATTTTACGTTTCTCGTTCAACTTTTTTGTACAAACTTGGGCGCGCCGATCCACCTCAC
AAACAGATTAACGCCTCGTTCGTAACTTTAAAAGGCTGTCAGGAGTGTCACCGCTCCTCTTCGTAAAGTT
ATGATCTTGGCCAAGGTGTGCAAGCCAGAAGTCCACTTGTCAACTGCTGCCCGAGAGGGAGTGGATTGGT
CATTCACGTCATCCTTGTGCATTTCCGATTGGACAGTGATTCCAGTGTTCACGGTGTGCTTGTAGAAGTT
CAAGAGTTGTCATAAGTATGTTCTCCCATAAAATGAAAGCTTTTTAAGTGGGAAACACAACATGCACACA
TAGATTTTACATCTACTTAATTTATGAATAATTCCAGATTTGTAGAGTCTAAGGGCAATTATTAACATGC
AACTTTGAAACATGAAACATTTATAAAGTTATCAAGATTTCATTATTTAAACACTGACCTATAATCTTAA
TATAAACGAAGATTGATAAAGCATGTTAACTCGAAAATATTATTTTGGCGAAATAGTTTGTTTGACCAAA
AAAAAAAAAAAAAAAAACAGCCATGCTTTTTATTCGCATAGATGTAGAGGCATGACATTTTTTCATTTGT
ATAATTTTTTTTTATTTCATCAAATGAATTAACAAAATAACATAGTCTATACACGCATTTGTCATTTTGC
TATTTAATGTCCATACTTTTTTATTCAATTGTATTTTTTATCTGAACAGCCTGCAATAATAAAAAAAACT
ATTTGATTTTCACATTGATGTACACGTATATTTTTTGTTTCCC
